Addgene plasmid #165414: pDDGFP-Leu2d_GgPCFT
Purpose: expression GgPCFT protein with C terminally tagged GFP-His tag cleavable with TEV protease.
Depositing lab: Simon Newstead. Depositing organization: University of Oxford. Publication: Structural basis of antifolate recognition and transport by PCFT. Parker JL, Deme JC, Kuteyi G, Wu Z, Huo J, Goldman ID, Owens RJ, Biggin PC, Lea SM, Newstead S. Nature. 2021 May 26. pii: 10.1038/s41586-021-03579-z. doi: 10.1038/s41586-021-03579-z. PubMed 34040256.
Backbone
  Vector backbone: pDDGFP_LEU2d
  Backbone size w/o insert (bp): 8654
  Total vector size (bp): 10000
  Vector type: Yeast Expression
  Selectable markers: LEU2, URA3
Growth in bacteria
  Bacterial resistance: Ampicillin, 100 μg/mL
  Growth temperature: 37°C
  Growth strain: DH5alpha
  Copy number: High Copy
Gene/Insert
  Gene/Insert name: GgPCFT
  Species: G. gallus (chicken), Synthetic
  Insert size (bp): 1419
  Entrez Gene: SLC46A1 (a.k.a. PCFT)
  Promoter: GAL1
  Tag / fusion protein: GFP-His8 (C terminal on backbone)
  Cloning method: Ligation Independent Cloning
  Sequencing primers: 5′ cttcttattcaaatgtaa; 3′ agaaaatttgtgaccattaac
Terms and licenses: Academic/Nonprofit Terms; Industry Terms: Not Available to Industry
How to cite: pDDGFP-Leu2d_GgPCFT was a gift from Simon Newstead (Addgene plasmid # 165414 ; http://n2t.net/addgene:165414 ; RRID:Addgene_165414)
