[The description below was written by a language model from this plasmid's Addgene catalogue record and pLannotate feature annotations shown in this document.]
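Description:
pDDGFP-Leu2d_GgPCFT is a yeast episomal expression plasmid built on the pDDGFP_LEU2d backbone for galactose-inducible production of the chicken (Gallus gallus) proton-coupled folate transporter, PCFT (SLC46A1), in Saccharomyces cerevisiae. It is a shuttle vector. In E. coli it replicates from a high-copy ColE1/pUC-type origin and is selected with ampicillin through the bla gene. In yeast it is maintained by the 2μ origin and carries two auxotrophic markers, URA3 and LEU2. Only a short fragment of the LEU2 promoter is annotated, consistent with the "LEU2d" name, which denotes a promoter-crippled allele. Such alleles are generally used to drive plasmid copy number up under leucine-free selection. Remnants of a pBluescript-type scaffold are also present, including lac promoter/operator, lacZα and f1 ori fragments and T3 and T7 promoters, but they play no role in yeast expression.

The expression cassette consists of the Gal4-regulated GAL1 promoter, the synthetic GgPCFT coding sequence of about 1.4 kb inserted by ligation-independent cloning, an in-frame C-terminal GFP, and the CYC1 terminator. The annotation tool labelled the insert by homology to human PCFT and the GFP as GFPmut3. According to the record, the backbone-encoded tag is GFP-His8 and can be removed with TEV protease, although the TEV site and the His tag are not separately annotated in the feature table. The GFP fusion typically allows expression level, membrane localisation and detergent-solubilised behaviour to be followed by fluorescence, and the His8 tag supports affinity purification before tag cleavage. The plasmid was deposited in connection with structural work on antifolate recognition and transport by PCFT.
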