Features (pLannotate 1.2.2; 26 found; start..end, strand, type, name):
     23..44      +  protein_bind   CAP binding site: CAP binding activates transcription in the presence of cAMP. E. coli catabolite activator protein
     59..89      +  promoter       lac promoter: promoter for the E. coli lac operon
     97..113     +  protein_bind   lac operator: The lac repressor binds to the lac operator to inhibit transcription in E. coli. This inhibition can be relieved by adding lactose or isopropyl-β-D-thiogalactopyranoside (IPTG). lac repressor encoded by lacI
    158..176     +  promoter       T3 promoter: promoter for bacteriophage T3 RNA polymerase
    200..641     +  promoter       GAL1 promoter: S. cerevisiae GAL1; inducible promoter, regulated by Gal4
    656..676     +  misc_feature   MCS (fragment): pBluescript multiple cloning site
    765..2069    +  CDS            SLC46A1 (fragment): PCFT_HUMAN - Also known as HCP1, PCFT. Experimental evidence at protein level: Swiss-Prot protein existence level 1. Has been shown to act both as an intestinal proton-coupled high-affinity folate transporter and as an intestinal heme transporter which mediates heme uptake from the gut lumen into duodenal epithelial cells. The iron is then released from heme and may be transported into the bloodstream. Dietary heme iron is an important nutritional source of iron. Shows a higher affinity for folate than heme. From Homo sapiens (Human).
   2130..2840    +  CDS            GFPmut3: GFPmut3 is a basic (constitutively fluorescent) green fluorescent protein published in 1996, derived from Aequorea victoria. It is reported to be a very rapidly-maturing weak dimer.
   2868..2912    +  misc_feature   MCS (fragment): pBluescript multiple cloning site
   2913..3160    +  terminator     CYC1 terminator: S. cerevisiae CYC1; transcription terminator for CYC1
   3179..3197    -  promoter       T7 promoter: promoter for bacteriophage T7 RNA polymerase
   3205..3360    +  CDS            lacZα (fragment): LacZα fragment of β-galactosidase; lacZ fragment
   3364..3494    +  rep_origin     f1 ori (fragment) (sequence partly withheld): f1 bacteriophage origin of replication; arrow indicates direction of (+) strand synthesis
   3871..4965    -  CDS            LEU2: 3-isopropylmalate dehydrogenase, required for leucine biosynthesis; S. cerevisiae LEU2; yeast auxotrophic marker
   4969..4994    -  promoter       LEU2 promoter (fragment): S. cerevisiae LEU2
   5028..5359    +  rep_origin     f1 ori (fragment) (sequence partly withheld): f1 bacteriophage origin of replication; arrow indicates direction of (+) strand synthesis
   5360..5411    -  misc_feature   bom (fragment): basis of mobility region from pBR322
   5490..6293    -  CDS            URA3: orotidine-5'-phosphate decarboxylase, required for uracil biosynthesis; S. cerevisiae URA3; yeast auxotrophic marker, counterselectable with 5-fluoroorotic acid (5-FOA)
   6294..6509    -  promoter       URA3 promoter: S. cerevisiae URA3
   6517..6566    -  misc_feature   bom (fragment): basis of mobility region from pBR322
   6668..6703    -  CDS            rop (fragment): Rop protein, which maintains plasmids at low copy number; rop
   6771..8113    +  rep_origin     2μ ori: yeast 2μ plasmid origin of replication
   8140..8244    +  promoter       AmpR promoter: bla
   8245..9105    +  CDS            AmpR: β-lactamase; bla; confers resistance to ampicillin, carbenicillin, and related antibiotics
   9276..9864    +  rep_origin     ori: high-copy-number ColE1/pMB1/pBR322/pUC origin of replication
  10047..10      +  CDS            lacI (fragment) (across the origin): lac repressor; lacI; The lac repressor binds to the lac operator to inhibit transcription in E. coli. This inhibition can be relieved by adding lactose or isopropyl-β-D-thiogalactopyranoside (IPTG).
>Addgene plasmid #165414 | pDDGFP-Leu2d_GgPCFT | addgene full sequence | sequence record 327082 | Addgene NGS Result
CGGGCAGTGAGCGCAACGCAATTAATGTGAGTTAGCTCACTCATTAGGCACCCCAGGCTTTACACTTTAT
GCTTCCGGCTCGTATGTTGTGTGGAATTGTGAGCGGATAACAATTTCACACAGGAAACAGCTATGACCAT
GATTACGCCAAGCGCGCAATTAACCCTCACTAAAGGGAACAAAAGCTGGAGCTCTAGTACGGATTAGAAG
CCGCCGAGCGGGTGACAGCCCTCCGAAGGAAGACTCTCCTCCGTGCGTCCTCGTCTTCACCGGTCGCGTT
CCTGAAACGCAGATGTGCCTCGCGCCGCACTGCTCCGAACAATAAAGATTCTACAATACTAGCTTTTATG
GTTATGAAGAGGAAAAATTGGCAGTAACCTGGCCCCACAAACCTTCAAATGAACGAATCAAATTAACAAC
CATAGGATGATAATGCGATTAGTTTTTTAGCCTTATTTCTGGGGTAATTAATCAGCGAAGCGATGATTTT
TGATCTATTAACAGATATATAAATGCAAAAACTGCATAACCACTTTAACTAATACTTTCAACATTTTCGG
TTTGTATTACTTCTTATTCAAATGTAATAAAAGTATCAACAAAAAATTGTTAATATACCTCTATACTTTA
ACGTCAAGGAGAAAAAACCCCGGATTCTAGAACTAGTGGATCCCCCAAAAATGGCTGCTCCATCTGATCC
ACCAACTGCTGCTACTCCACCAGCTCCACCACCACCAGCTAGAAGATGTTTGCCAGCTCCATCAGTTGAA
CCTTTGTTGTTTTTGGCTACTTTGGCCTTGGGTTTACAAGTTCCATTGGCTACTCAATACTTGTGGGATA
GATTGGGTGCTGAAAGAGGTTACGTTGGTCCAAATGCTTCTTCTCCACATGGTTGTGGTAATGGTTCTGG
TGCTGTTGATCCATTGAGAGAAGAAGTTGAAGCTTTGGTTGCTCATTGGAATTTGTGCATTAACCTAGGT
GGTTTCTTCGTCGGTTTGTTCTCTGTTACTTTGTTTGGTCCATGGTCTGATTCTGTTGGTAGAAGGCCAG
TTTTGGTTTTACCAGCTGTTGGTATGGCTGTTCAAGCTGCTGTTTATTTGTTGGTCATGTACTTGAGATT
GCACGTTGCTTACTTGTTGTTGGGTAGAATTATCTCTGGTTTGTTGGGTGACTACAACTTGATTTTGGCT
GGTTGTTTTGCTTCCGTTGCCGATTCTTCTAATCAAAGAACTAGAACCTTCAGAGTCGCTATTTTGGAAG
CTTGTTTGGGTGTTGCTGGTATGGTTGCATCTGTAGGTGGTGGTCAATGGCGTAAAGCTGAAGGTTATAT
CAATCCATTCTGGTTGGTTTTGGCTGCTTCTTTAGCTGCTGCATTATATGCTGCTTTGTGCTTGCAAGAA
ACTGTCAAACAAAGAAGGGCTGCTAAGTTGTTGACATTGCAACATTACAAGGCTGTCTACAAGTTGTATA
CTGCTCCAGAAGATCTGTCCTCTAGAAGAAAATTGGCCTTGTATTCTCTGGCTTTCTTCTTGTTGGTTAC
CGTTCATTTTGGTACGAAAGACTTGTACGTCTTGTACGAATTGGGTTCTCCATTGTGTTGGGCTTCAGAT
TTGATTGGTTACGGTTCTGCTGCTTCATACTTGGCTTATTTGTCATCTTTAGGTGGCTTGAGGTTGTTGC
AATTGTGTTTGGAAGATACTTGGGTTGCCGAAATTGGTCTGATCTCTAATATTGCAGGTTTGGTCGTTAT
TTCTTTGGCTACAACTACTCCATTGATGTTTACCGGTTACGGTATCATGTTTTTGTCTATGGCTGCTACC
CCAGTTATTAGAGCTAAATTGTCTAAGCTGGTGTCCGAAACTGAACAAGGTGCTTTGTTCGCTTCTGTTG
CTTGTGTTGAAGGTTTGTGTTCTTTAGTTGCTACCGGTGTTTTCAACTCCTTGTATCCATCTACCTTGCA
TTTCATGAGAGGTTTCCCATTTTTGTTCGGTGCCATTTTGTTGTTGATTCCAGCTGCTATTATGGGTTGG
ATCGAAATCCAAGATTCCAACTTGCAATACTCCCATTTCTCTGATGCTTCATCTTCTCCAGCTGATGGTG
GGGAAAATTTATATTTTCAAGGTCAATTTTCTAAAGGTGAAGAATTATTCACTGGCGTTGTCCCAATTTT
GGTTGAATTAGATGGTGATGTTAATGGTCACAAATTTTCTGTCTCCGGTGAAGGTGAAGGTGACGCTACT
TACGGTAAATTGACCTTAAAATTTATTTGTACTACTGGTAAATTGCCAGTTCCATGGCCAACCTTAGTCA
CTACTTTCGGTTATGGTGTTCAATGTTTTGCGAGATACCCAGATCATATGAAACAACATGACTTTTTCAA
GTCTGCCATGCCAGAAGGTTATGTTCAAGAAAGAACTATTTTTTTCAAAGATGACGGTAACTACAAGACC
AGAGCTGAAGTCAAGTTTGAAGGTGATACCTTAGTTAATAGAATCGAATTAAAAGGTATTGATTTTAAAG
AAGATGGTAACATTTTAGGTCACAAATTGGAATACAACTATAACTCTCACAATGTTTACATCATGGCTGA
CAAACAAAAGAATGGTATCAAAGTTAACTTCAAAATTAGACACAACATTGAAGATGGTTCTGTTCAATTA
GCTGACCATTATCAACAAAATACTCCAATTGGTGATGGTCCAGTCTTGTTACCAGACAACCATTACTTAT
CCACTCAATCTGCCTTATCCAAAGATCCAAACGAAAAGAGAGACCACATGGTCTTGTTAGAATTTGTTAC
TGCTGCTGGTATTACCCATGGTATGGATGAATTGTACAAACACCACCACCATCATCATCATCATTAACTG
CAGGAATTCGATATCAAGCTTATCGATACCGTCGACCTCGAGTCATGTAATTAGTTATGTCACGCTTACA
TTCACGCCCTCCCCCCACATCCGCTCTAACCGAAAAGGAAGGAGTTAGACAACCTGAAGTCTAGGTCCCT
ATTTATTTTTTTATAGTTATGTTAGTATTAAGAACGTTATTTATATTTCAAATTTTTCTTTTTTTTCTGT
ACAGACGCGTGTACGCATGTAACATTATACTGAAAACCTTGCTTGAGAAGGTTTTGGGACGCTCGAAGGC
TTTAATTTGCGGCCGGTACCCAATTCGCCCTATAGTGAGTCGTATTACGCGCGCTCACTGGCCGTCGTTT
TACAACGTCGTGACTGGGAAAACCCTGGCGTTACCCAACTTAATCGCCTTGCAGCACATCCCCCTTTCGC
CAGCTGGCGTAATAGCGAAGAGGCCCGCACCGATCGCCCTTCCCAACAGTTGCGCAGCCTGAATGGCGAA
TGG
[124 nt withheld, positions 3364-3487]
CGCCGGCAAATGGTCAGGTCATTGAGTGTTTTTTATTTGTTGTATTTTTTTTTTTTTAGAGAAAATCCTC
CAATATATAAATTAGGAATCATAGTTTCATGATTTTCTGTTACACCTAACTTTTTGTGTGGTGCCCTCCT
CCTTGTCAATATTAATGTTAAAGTGCAATTCTTTTTCCTTATCACGTTGAGCCATTAGTATCAATTTGCT
TACCTGTATTCCTTTACATCCTCCTTTTTCTCCTTCTTGATAAATGTATGTAGATTGCGTATATAGTTTC
GTCTACCCTATGAACATATTCCATTTTGTAATTTCGTGTCGTTTCTATTATGAATTTCATTTATAAAGTT
TATGTACAAATATCATAAAAAAAGAGAATCTTTTTAAGCAAGGATTTTCTTAACTTCTTCGGCGACAGCA
TCACCGACTTCGGTGGTACTGTTGGAACCACCTAAATCACCAGTTCTGATACCTGCATCCAAAACCTTTT
TAACTGCATCTTCAATGGCCTTACCTTCTTCAGGCAAGTTCAATGACAATTTCAACATCATTGCAGCAGA
CAAGATAGTGGCGATAGGGTTGACCTTATTCTTTGGCAAATCTGGAGCAGAACCGTGGCATGGTTCGTAC
AAACCAAATGCGGTGTTCTTGTCTGGCAAAGAGGCCAAGGACGCAGATGGCAACAAACCCAAGGAACCTG
GGATAACGGAGGCTTCATCGGAGATGATATCACCAAACATGTTGCTGGTGATTATAATACCATTTAGGTG
GGTTGGGTTCTTAACTAGGATCATGGCGGCAGAATCAATCAATTGATGTTGAACCTTCAATGTAGGGAAT
TCGTTCTTGATGGTTTCCTCCACAGTTTTTCTCCATAATCTTGAAGAGGCCAAAACATTAGCTTTATCCA
AGGACCAAATAGGCAATGGTGGCTCATGTTGTAGGGCCATGAAAGCGGCCATTCTTGTGATTCTTTGCAC
TTCTGGAACGGTGTATTGTTCACTATCCCAAGCGACACCATCACCATCGTCTTCCTTTCTCTTACCAAAG
TAAATACCTCCCACTAATTCTCTGACAACAACGAAGTCAGTACCTTTAGCAAATTGTGGCTTGATTGGAG
ATAAGTCTAAAAGAGAGTCGGATGCAAAGTTACATGGTCTTAAGTTGGCGTACAATTGAAGTTCTTTACG
GATTTTTAGTAAACCTTGTTCAGGTCTAACACTACCGGTACCCCATTTAGGACCACCCACAGCACCTAAC
AAAACGGCATCAGCCTTCTTGGAGGCTTCCAGCGCCTCATCTGGAAGTGGAACACCTGTAGCATCGATAG
CAGCACCACCAATTAAATGATTTTCGAAATCGAACTTGACATTGGAACGAACATCAGAAATAGCTTTAAG
AACCTTAATGGCTTCGGCTGTGATTTCTTGACCAACGTGGTCACCTGGCAAAACGACGATCTTCTTAGGG
GCAGACATTACAATGGTATATCCTTGAAATATATATAAAAAAAGGCGCCTTAGACCGCTCGGCCAAACAA
C
[91 nt withheld, positions 5029-5119]
A
[49 nt withheld, positions 5121-5169]
CCTTTGACGTTGGAGTCCACGTTCTTT
[37 nt withheld, positions 5197-5233]
ACCCTATCTCGGTCTATTCTTTTGATTTATAAGGGATTTTGCCGATTTCGGCCTATTGGTTAAAAAATGA
GCTGATTTAACAAAAATTTAACGCGAATTTTAACAAAATATTAACGCTTACAATTTCCTGATGCGGTATT
TTCTCCTTACGCATCTGTGCGGTATTTCACACCGCATAGGGTAATAACTGATATAATTAAATTGAAGCTC
TAATTTGTGAGTTTAGTATACATGCATTTACTTATAATACAGTTTTTTAGTTTTGCTGGCCGCATCTTCT
CAAATATGCTTCCCAGCCTGCTTTTCTGTAACGTTCACCCTCTACCTTAGCATCCCTTCCCTTTGCAAAT
AGTCCTCTTCCAACAATAATAATGTCAGATCCTGTAGAGACCACATCATCCACGGTTCTATACTGTTGAC
CCAATGCGTCTCCCTTGTCATCTAAACCCACACCGGGTGTCATAATCAACCAATCGTAACCTTCATCTCT
TCCACCCATGTCTCTTTGAGCAATAAAGCCGATAACAAAATCTTTGTCGCTCTTCGCAATGTCAACAGTA
CCCTTAGTATATTCTCCAGTAGATAGGGAGCCCTTGCATGACAATTCTGCTAACATCAAAAGGCCTCTAG
GTTCCTTTGTTACTTCTTCTGCCGCCTGCTTCAAACCGCTAACAATACCTGGGCCCACCACACCGTGTGC
ATTCGTAATGTCTGCCCATTCTGCTATTCTGTATACACCCGCAGAGTACTGCAATTTGACTGTATTACCA
ATGTCAGCAAATTTTCTGTCTTCGAAGAGTAAAAAATTGTACTTGGCGGATAATGCCTTTAGCGGCTTAA
CTGTGCCCTCCATGGAAAAATCAGTCAAGATATCCACATGTGTTTTTAGTAAACAAATTTTGGGACCTAA
TGCTTCAACTAACTCCAGTAATTCCTTGGTGGTACGAACATCCAATGAAGCACACAAGTTTGTTTGCTTT
TCGTGCATGATATTAAATAGCTTGGCAGCAACAGGACTAGGATGAGTAGCAGCACGTTCCTTATATGTAG
CTTTCGACATGATTTATCTTCGTTTCCTGCAGGTTTTTGTTCTGTGCAGTTGGGTTAAGAATACTGGGCA
ATTTCATGTTTCTTCAACACTACATATGCGTATATATACCAATCTAAGTCTGTGCTCCTTCCTTCGTTCT
TCCTTCTGTTCGGAGATTACCGAATCAAAAAAATTTCAAGGAAACCGAAATCAAAAAAAAGAATAAAAAA
AAAATGATGAATTGAAAAGGTGGTATGGTGCACTCTCAGTACAATCTGCTCTGATGCCGCATAGTTAAGC
CAGCCCCGACACCCGCCAACACCCGCTGACGCGCCCTGACGGGCTTGTCTGCTCCCGGCATCCGCTTACA
GACAAGCTGTGACCGTCTCCGGGAGCTGCATGTGTCAGAGGTTTTCACCGTCATCACCGAAACGCGCGAG
ACGAAAGGGCCTCGTGATACGCCTATTTTTATAGGTTAATGTCATGATAATAATGGTTTCTTAGTATGAT
CCAATATCAAAGGAAATGATAGCATTGAAGGATGAGACTAATCCAATTGAGGAGTGGCAGCATATAGAAC
AGCTAAAGGGTAGTGCTGAAGGAAGCATACGATACCCCGCATGGAATGGGATAATATCACAGGAGGTACT
AGACTACCTTTCATCCTACATAAATAGACGCATATAAGTACGCATTTAAGCATAAACACGCACTATGCCG
TTCTTCTCATGTATATATATATACAGGCAACACGCAGATATAGGTGCGACGTGAACAGTGAGCTGTATGT
GCGCAGCTCGCGTTGCATTTTCGGAAGCGCTCGTTTTCGGAAACGCTTTGAAGTTCCTATTCCGAAGTTC
CTATTCTCTAGAAAGTATAGGAACTTCAGAGCGCTTTTGAAAACCAAAAGCGCTCTGAAGACGCACTTTC
AAAAAACCAAAAACGCACCGGACTGTAACGAGCTACTAAAATATTGCGAATACCGCTTCCACAAACATTG
CTCAAAAGTATCTCTTTGCTATATATCTCTGTGCTATATCCCTATATAACCTACCCATCCACCTTTCGCT
CCTTGAACTTGCATCTAAACTCGACCTCTACATTTTTTATGTTTATCTCTAGTATTACTCTTTAGACAAA
AAAATTGTAGTAAGAACTATTCATAGAGTGAATCGAAAACAATACGAAAATGTAAACATTTCCTATACGT
AGTATATAGAGACAAAATAGAAGAAACCGTTCATAATTTTCTGACCAATGAAGAATCATCAACGCTATCA
CTTTCTGTTCACAAAGTATGCGCAATCCACATCGGTATAGAATATAATCGGGGATGCCTTTATCTTGAAA
AAATGCACCCGCAGCTTCGCTAGTAATCAGTAAACGCGGGAAGTGGAGTCAGGCTTTTTTTATGGAAGAG
AAAATAGACACCAAAGTAGCCTTCTTCTAACCTTAACGGACCTACAGTGCAAAAAGTTATCAAGAGACTG
CATTATAGAGCGCACAAAGGAGAAAAAAAGTAATCTAAGATGCTTTGTTAGAAAAATAGCGCTCTCGGGA
TGCATTTTTGTAGAACAAAAAAGAAGTATAGATTCTTTGTTGGTAAAATAGCGCTCTCGCGTTGCATTTC
TGTTCTGTAAAAATGCAGCTCAGATTCTTTGTTTGAAAAATTAGCGCTCTCGCGTTGCATTTTTGTTTTA
CAAAAATGAAGCACAGATTCTTCGTTGGTAAAATAGCGCTTTCGCGTTGCATTTCTGTTCTGTAAAAATG
CAGCTCAGATTCTTTGTTTGAAAAATTAGCGCTCTCGCGTTGCATTTTTGTTCTACAAAATGAAGCACAG
ATGCTTCGTTCAGGTGGCACTTTTCGGGGAAATGTGCGCGGAACCCCTATTTGTTTATTTTTCTAAATAC
ATTCAAATATGTATCCGCTCATGAGACAATAACCCTGATAAATGCTTCAATAATATTGAAAAAGGAAGAG
TATGAGTATTCAACATTTCCGTGTCGCCCTTATTCCCTTTTTTGCGGCATTTTGCCTTCCTGTTTTTGCT
CACCCAGAAACGCTGGTGAAAGTAAAAGATGCTGAAGATCAGTTGGGTGCACGAGTGGGTTACATCGAAC
TGGATCTCAACAGCGGTAAGATCCTTGAGAGTTTTCGCCCCGAAGAACGTTTTCCAATGATGAGCACTTT
TAAAGTTCTGCTATGTGGCGCGGTATTATCCCGTATTGACGCCGGGCAAGAGCAACTCGGTCGCCGCATA
CACTATTCTCAGAATGACTTGGTTGAGTACTCACCAGTCACAGAAAAGCATCTTACGGATGGCATGACAG
TAAGAGAATTATGCAGTGCTGCCATAACCATGAGTGATAACACTGCGGCCAACTTACTTCTGACAACGAT
CGGAGGACCGAAGGAGCTAACCGCTTTTTTGCACAACATGGGGGATCATGTAACTCGCCTTGATCGTTGG
GAACCGGAGCTGAATGAAGCCATACCAAACGACGAGCGTGACACCACGATGCCTGTAGCAATGGCAACAA
CGTTGCGCAAACTATTAACTGGCGAACTACTTACTCTAGCTTCCCGGCAACAATTAATAGACTGGATGGA
GGCGGATAAAGTTGCAGGACCACTTCTGCGCTCGGCCCTTCCGGCTGGCTGGTTTATTGCTGATAAATCT
GGAGCCGGTGAGCGTGGGTCTCGCGGTATCATTGCAGCACTGGGGCCAGATGGTAAGCCCTCCCGTATCG
TAGTTATCTACACGACGGGGAGTCAGGCAACTATGGATGAACGAAATAGACAGATCGCTGAGATAGGTGC
CTCACTGATTAAGCATTGGTAACTGTCAGACCAAGTTTACTCATATATACTTTAGATTGATTTAAAACTT
CATTTTTAATTTAAAAGGATCTAGGTGAAGATCCTTTTTGATAATCTCATGACCAAAATCCCTTAACGTG
AGTTTTCGTTCCACTGAGCGTCAGACCCCGTAGAAAAGATCAAAGGATCTTCTTGAGATCCTTTTTTTCT
GCGCGTAATCTGCTGCTTGCAAACAAAAAAACCACCGCTACCAGCGGTGGTTTGTTTGCCGGATCAAGAG
CTACCAACTCTTTTTCCGAAGGTAACTGGCTTCAGCAGAGCGCAGATACCAAATACTGTTCTTCTAGTGT
AGCCGTAGTTAGGCCACCACTTCAAGAACTCTGTAGCACCGCCTACATACCTCGCTCTGCTAATCCTGTT
ACCAGTGGCTGCTGCCAGTGGCGATAAGTCGTGTCTTACCGGGTTGGACTCAAGACGATAGTTACCGGAT
AAGGCGCAGCGGTCGGGCTGAACGGGGGGTTCGTGCACACAGCCCAGCTTGGAGCGAACGACCTACACCG
AACTGAGATACCTACAGCGTGAGCTATGAGAAAGCGCCACGCTTCCCGAAGGGAGAAAGGCGGACAGGTA
TCCGGTAAGCGGCAGGGTCGGAACAGGAGAGCGCACGAGGGAGCTTCCAGGGGGAAACGCCTGGTATCTT
TATAGTCCTGTCGGGTTTCGCCACCTCTGACTTGAGCGTCGATTTTTGTGATGCTCGTCAGGGGGGCGGA
GCCTATGGAAAAACGCCAGCAACGCGGCCTTTTTACGGTTCCTGGCCTTTTGCTGGCCTTTTGCTCACAT
GTTCTTTCCTGCGTTATCCCCTGATTCTGTGGATAACCGTATTACCGCCTTTGAGTGAGCTGATACCGCT
CGCCGCAGCCGAACGACCGAGCGCAGCGAGTCAGTGAGCGAGGAAGCGGAAGAGCGCCCAATACGCAAAC
CGCCTCTCCCCGCGCGTTGGCCGATTCATTAATGCAGCTGGCACGACAGGTTTCCCGACTGGAAAG
