>Addgene plasmid #165414 | pDDGFP-Leu2d_GgPCFT | depositor partial sequence | sequence record 321546 | pDDGFP-Leu2d_GgPCFT sequence 1483 bps
ACCCCGGATTCTAGAACTAGTGGATCCCCCAAAAATGGCTGCTCCATCTGATCCACCAACTGCTGCTACT
CCACCAGCTCCACCACCACCAGCTAGAAGATGTTTGCCAGCTCCATCAGTTGAACCTTTGTTGTTTTTGG
CTACTTTGGCCTTGGGTTTACAAGTTCCATTGGCTACTCAATACTTGTGGGATAGATTGGGTGCTGAAAG
AGGTTACGTTGGTCCAAATGCTTCTTCTCCACATGGTTGTGGTAATGGTTCTGGTGCTGTTGATCCATTG
AGAGAAGAAGTTGAAGCTTTGGTTGCTCATTGGAATTTGTGCATTAACCTAGGTGGTTTCTTCGTCGGTT
TGTTCTCTGTTACTTTGTTTGGTCCATGGTCTGATTCTGTTGGTAGAAGGCCAGTTTTGGTTTTACCAGC
TGTTGGTATGGCTGTTCAAGCTGCTGTTTATTTGTTGGTCATGTACTTGAGATTGCACGTTGCTTACTTG
TTGTTGGGTAGAATTATCTCTGGTTTGTTGGGTGACTACAACTTGATTTTGGCTGGTTGTTTTGCTTCCG
TTGCCGATTCTTCTAATCAAAGAACTAGAACCTTCAGAGTCGCTATTTTGGAAGCTTGTTTGGGTGTTGC
TGGTATGGTTGCATCTGTAGGTGGTGGTCAATGGCGTAAAGCTGAAGGTTATATCAATCCATTCTGGTTG
GTTTTGGCTGCTTCTTTAGCTGCTGCATTATATGCTGCTTTGTGCTTGCAAGAAACTGTCAAACAAAGAA
GGGCTGCTAAGTTGTTGACATTGCAACATTACAAGGCTGTCTACAAGTTGTATACTGCTCCAGAAGATCT
GTCCTCTAGAAGAAAATTGGCCTTGTATTCTCTGGCTTTCTTCTTGTTGGTTACCGTTCATTTTGGTACG
AAAGACTTGTACGTCTTGTACGAATTGGGTTCTCCATTGTGTTGGGCTTCAGATTTGATTGGTTACGGTT
CTGCTGCTTCATACTTGGCTTATTTGTCATCTTTAGGTGGCTTGAGGTTGTTGCAATTGTGTTTGGAAGA
TACTTGGGTTGCCGAAATTGGTCTGATCTCTAATATTGCAGGTTTGGTCGTTATTTCTTTGGCTACAACT
ACTCCATTGATGTTTACCGGTTACGGTATCATGTTTTTGTCTATGGCTGCTACCCCAGTTATTAGAGCTA
AATTGTCTAAGCTGGTGTCCGAAACTGAACAAGGTGCTTTGTTCGCTTCTGTTGCTTGTGTTGAAGGTTT
GTGTTCTTTAGTTGCTACCGGTGTTTTCAACTCCTTGTATCCATCTACCTTGCATTTCATGAGAGGTTTC
CCATTTTTGTTCGGTGCCATTTTGTTGTTGATTCCAGCTGCTATTATGGGTTGGATCGAAATCCAAGATT
CCAACTTGCAATACTCCCATTTCTCTGATGCTTCATCTTCTCCAGCTGATGGTGGGGAAAATTTATATTT
TCAAGGTCAATTT
